Addgene plasmid #176937: MRAP_pcDNA6.2/EmGFP-Bsd
Purpose: Mammalian expression vector encoding MRAP and EmGFP-Bsd
Depositing lab: Roger Reeves. Depositing organization: Johns Hopkins University and School of Medicine. Publication: Overexpression screen of chromosome 21 genes reveals modulators of Sonic hedgehog signaling relevant to Down syndrome. Moyer AJ, Fernandez FX, Li Y, Klinedinst DK, Florea LD, Kazuki Y, Oshimura M, Reeves RH. Dis Model Mech. 2023 Apr 1;16(4):dmm049712. doi: 10.1242/dmm.049712. Epub 2023 Apr 13. PubMed 36995257.
Backbone
  Vector backbone: pcDNA6.2/EmGFP-Bsd/V5-DEST
  Backbone manufacturer: Invitrogen (V36620)
  Backbone size w/o insert (bp): 5983
  Vector type: Mammalian Expression
  Selectable markers: EmGFP fused to Blasticidin (bsd)-resistance marker
Growth in bacteria
  Bacterial resistance: Ampicillin, 100 μg/mL
  Growth temperature: 37°C
  Growth strain: DH5alpha
  Copy number: High Copy
Gene/Insert
  Gene/Insert name: MRAP (alt names: C21orf61; B27)
  Species: H. sapiens (human)
  Insert size (bp): 519
  Entrez Gene: MRAP (a.k.a. B27, C21orf61, FALP, FGD2, GCCD2)
  Promoter: CMV
  Cloning method: Gateway Cloning
  Sequencing primers: 5′ T7; 3′ V5 reverse
Resource information
  A portion of this plasmid was derived from a plasmid made by: Derived from Addgene #53833
Terms and licenses: Academic/Nonprofit Terms; Industry Terms: Not Available to Industry
Depositor comments: MRAP (NM_178817) expressed under the control of CMV promoter and EmGFP-Bsd under the control of PGK
How to cite: MRAP_pcDNA6.2/EmGFP-Bsd was a gift from Roger Reeves (Addgene plasmid # 176937 ; http://n2t.net/addgene:176937 ; RRID:Addgene_176937)
