[The description below was written by a language model from this plasmid's Addgene catalogue record and pLannotate feature annotations shown in this document.]
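Description:
MRAP_pcDNA6.2/EmGFP-Bsd is a mammalian expression plasmid of about 6.5 kb, made by Gateway recombination of the human MRAP coding sequence into the pcDNA6.2/EmGFP-Bsd/V5-DEST destination vector. It is maintained in E. coli through a high-copy ColE1/pUC-type origin with ampicillin selection from the β-lactamase gene. It also carries an f1 phage origin, which can be used for single-stranded DNA production.

The payload is a 519 bp MRAP insert (melanocortin 2 receptor accessory protein, also known as C21orf61, B27 or FALP), a chromosome 21 gene whose product modulates melanocortin receptor trafficking and signalling. The insert lies between attB1 and attB2 sites downstream of the CMV immediate-early enhancer/promoter. A T7 promoter sits just upstream and serves as a sequencing primer site. A V5 epitope tag and the HSV TK polyadenylation signal lie downstream of attB2, but the record does not state whether MRAP is read through in frame to V5 or ends at its own stop codon.

A second, independent cassette uses the mouse PGK promoter to drive Emerald GFP fused to blasticidin S deaminase, ending in an SV40 poly(A) signal. Transfected cells can therefore be identified by green fluorescence and selected with blasticidin, without tagging MRAP with a fluorescent protein. The EM7 bacterial promoter ahead of this fusion also allows its expression in E. coli. Several short annotated fragments (HIV-1 LTR, bGH poly(A), BleoR/ble, lacI) are probably backbone remnants or chance matches rather than functional parts.

The associated publication describes an overexpression screen of chromosome 21 genes for modulators of Sonic hedgehog signalling relevant to Down syndrome, which indicates this plasmid's use for MRAP overexpression in cultured mammalian cells.
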