Features (pLannotate 1.2.2; 26 found; start..end, strand, type, name):
     28..80      -  misc_feature   bom (fragment): basis of mobility region from pBR322
    235..614     +  enhancer       CMV enhancer: human cytomegalovirus immediate early enhancer
    615..818     +  promoter       CMV promoter: human cytomegalovirus (CMV) immediate early promoter
    814..847     +  LTR            5' LTR (truncated) (fragment): truncated 5' long terminal repeat (LTR) from HIV-1
    863..881     +  promoter       T7 promoter: promoter for bacteriophage T7 RNA polymerase
    912..932     +  protein_bind   attB1: mutant version of attB; core recombination site for the Gateway® BP reaction BP Clonase™
    938..1453    +  CDS            MRAP: MRAP_HUMAN - Also known as C21orf61, FALP. Experimental evidence at protein level: Swiss-Prot protein existence level 1. Modulator of melanocortin receptors (MC1R, MC2R, MC3R, MC4R and MC5R). Acts by increasing ligand-sensitivity of melanocortin receptors and enhancing generation of cAMP by the receptors. Required both for MC2R trafficking to the cell surface of adrenal cells and for signaling in response to corticotropin (ACTH). May be involved in the intracellular trafficking pathways in adipocyte cells. From Homo sapiens (Human).
   1458..1482    -  protein_bind   attB2: mutant version of attB; recombination site for the Gateway® BP reaction BP Clonase™
   1508..1549    +  CDS            V5 tag: epitope tag from simian virus 5
   1633..1681    +  polyA_signal   HSV TK poly(A) signal: herpes simplex virus thymidine kinase polyadenylation signal (Cole and Stacy, 1985)
   1772..1788    -  polyA_signal   bGH poly(A) signal (fragment): bovine growth hormone polyadenylation signal
   1883..2311    +  rep_origin     f1 ori (sequence partly withheld): f1 bacteriophage origin of replication; arrow indicates direction of (+) strand synthesis
   2326..2825    +  promoter       PGK promoter: mouse phosphoglycerate kinase 1 promoter
   2839..2886    +  promoter       EM7 promoter: synthetic bacterial promoter&nbsp
   2905..3621    +  CDS            Emerald: Emerald is a basic (constitutively fluorescent) green fluorescent protein published in 1998, derived from Aequorea victoria. It is reported to be a very rapidly-maturing weak dimer.
   3621..4017    +  CDS            BSD (fragment): blasticidin S deaminase; Aspergillus terreus BSD; confers resistance to blasticidin
   4018..4045    +  CDS            BleoR (fragment): antibiotic-binding protein; Sh ble from Streptoalloteichus hindustanus; confers resistance to bleomycin, phleomycin, and Zeocin™
   4055..4180    +  CDS            ble (fragment): BLE_KLEPN - Experimental evidence at protein level: Swiss-Prot protein existence level 1. Binding protein with a strong affinity to the bleomycin family of antibiotics. Binds to CL990; an antimitotic-antibiotic compound. From Klebsiella pneumoniae.
   4175..4296    +  polyA_signal   SV40 poly(A) signal: SV40 polyadenylation signal
   4369..4385    -  protein_bind   lac operator: The lac repressor binds to the lac operator to inhibit transcription in E. coli. This inhibition can be relieved by adding lactose or isopropyl-β-D-thiogalactopyranoside (IPTG). lac repressor encoded by lacI
   4393..4423    -  promoter       lac promoter: promoter for the E. coli lac operon
   4438..4459    -  protein_bind   CAP binding site: CAP binding activates transcription in the presence of cAMP. E. coli catabolite activator protein
   4472..4564    -  CDS            lacI (fragment): lac repressor; lacI; The lac repressor binds to the lac operator to inhibit transcription in E. coli. This inhibition can be relieved by adding lactose or isopropyl-β-D-thiogalactopyranoside (IPTG).
   4747..5335    -  rep_origin     ori: high-copy-number ColE1/pMB1/pBR322/pUC origin of replication
   5506..6366    -  CDS            AmpR: β-lactamase; bla; confers resistance to ampicillin, carbenicillin, and related antibiotics
   6367..6471    -  promoter       AmpR promoter: bla
>Addgene plasmid #176937 | MRAP_pcDNA6.2/EmGFP-Bsd | addgene full sequence | sequence record 350092 | Addgene NGS Result
GACGGATCGGGAGATCTCCCGATCCCCTATGGTGCACTCTCAGTACAATCTGCTCTGATGCCGCATAGTT
AAGCCAGTATCTGCTCCCTGCTTGTGTGTTGGAGGTCGCTGAGTAGTGCGCGAGCAAAATTTAAGCTACA
ACAAGGCAAGGCTTGACCGACAATTGCATGAAGAATCTGCTTAGGGTTAGGCGTTTTGCGCTGCTTCGCG
ATGTACGGGCCAGATATACGCGTTGACATTGATTATTGACTAGTTATTAATAGTAATCAATTACGGGGTC
ATTAGTTCATAGCCCATATATGGAGTTCCGCGTTACATAACTTACGGTAAATGGCCCGCCTGGCTGACCG
CCCAACGACCCCCGCCCATTGACGTCAATAATGACGTATGTTCCCATAGTAACGCCAATAGGGACTTTCC
ATTGACGTCAATGGGTGGAGTATTTACGGTAAACTGCCCACTTGGCAGTACATCAAGTGTATCATATGCC
AAGTACGCCCCCTATTGACGTCAATGACGGTAAATGGCCCGCCTGGCATTATGCCCAGTACATGACCTTA
TGGGACTTTCCTACTTGGCAGTACATCTACGTATTAGTCATCGCTATTACCATGGTGATGCGGTTTTGGC
AGTACATCAATGGGCGTGGATAGCGGTTTGACTCACGGGGATTTCCAAGTCTCCACCCCATTGACGTCAA
TGGGAGTTTGTTTTGGCACCAAAATCAACGGGACTTTCCAAAATGTCGTAACAACTCCGCCCCATTGACG
CAAATGGGCGGTAGGCGTGTACGGTGGGAGGTCTATATAAGCAGAGCTCTCTGGCTAACTAGAGAACCCA
CTGCTTACTGGCTTATCGAAATTAATACGACTCACTATAGGGAGACCCAAGCTGGCTAGTTAAGCTATCA
ACAAGTTTGTACAAAAAAGCAGGCACCATGGCCAACGGGACCAACGCCTCTGCCCCATACTACAGCTATG
AATACTACCTGGACTATCTGGACCTCATTCCCGTGGACGAGAAGAAGCTGAAAGCCCACAAACATTCCAT
CGTGATCGCATTCTGGGTTAGCCTGGCTGCCTTCGTGGTGCTGCTCTTCCTCATCTTGCTCTACATGTCC
TGGTCCGCCTCCCCGCAGATGAGGAACAGCCCCAAGCACCACCAAACATGCCCCTGGAGTCACGGCCTCA
ACCTCCACCTCTGCATCCAGAAGTGCCTGCCGTGCCACAGGGAACCCCTGGCAACCTCACAGGCTCAGGC
GAGCTCAGTGGAGCCAGGGAGCAGAACTGGCCCTGACCAGCCGCTACGACAGGAGAGCTCCTCCACGTTG
CCCCTCGGGGGTTTCCAGACCCACCCCACTCTCCTCTGGGAACTGACCCTCAATGGGGGTCCCCTCGTCA
GGAGCAAGCCCAGCGAGCCTCCCCCTGGAGACAGGACCTCTCAATTGCAGAGCTAGAACCCAGCTTTCTT
GTACAAAGTGGTTGATCTAGAGGGCCCGCGGTTCGAAGGTAAGCCTATCCCTAACCCTCTCCTCGGTCTC
GATTCTACGCGTACCGGTTAGTAATGAGTTTAAACGGGGGAGGCTAACTGAAACACGGAAGGAGACAATA
CCGGAAGGAACCCGCGCTATGACGGCAATAAAAAGACAGAATAAAACGCACGGGTGTTGGGTCGTTTGTT
CATAAACGCGGGGTTCGGTCCCAGGGCTGGCACTCTGTCGATACCCCACCGAGACCCCATTGGGGCCAAT
ACGCCCGCGTTTCTTCCTTTTCCCCACCCCACCCCCCAAGTTCGGGTGAAGGCCCAGGGCTCGCAGCCAA
CGTCGGGGCGGCAGGCCCTGCCATAGCAGATCTGCGCAGCTGGGGCTCTAGGGGGTATCCCC
[124 nt withheld, positions 1883-2006]
C
[91 nt withheld, positions 2008-2098]
A
[49 nt withheld, positions 2100-2148]
CCTTTGACGTTGGAGTCCACGTTCTTT
[37 nt withheld, positions 2176-2212]
ACCCTATCTCGGTCTATTCTTTTGATTTATAAGGGATTTTGCCGATTTCGGCCTATTGGTTAAAAAATGA
GCTGATTTAACAAAAATTTAACGCGAATTATCCTCGAGCTACCGGGTAGGGGAGGCGCTTTTCCCAAGGC
AGTCTGGAGCATGCGCTTTAGCAGCCCCGCTGGGCACTTGGCGCTACACAAGTGGCCTCTGGCCTCGCAC
ACATTCCACATCCACCGGTAGGCGCCAACCGGCTCCGTTCTTTGGTGGCCCCTTCGCGCCACCTTCTACT
CCTCCCCTAGTCAGGAAGTTCCCCCCCGCCCCGCAGCTCGCGTCGTGCAGGACGTGACAAATGGAAGTAG
CACGTCTCACTAGTCTCGTGCAGATGGACAGCACCGCTGAGCAATGGAAGCGGGTAGGCCTTTGGGGCAG
CGGCCAATAGCAGCTTTGCTCCTTCGCTTTCTGGGCTCAGAGGCTGGGAAGGGGTGGGTCCGGGGGCGGG
CTCAGGGGCGGGCTCAGGGGCGGGGCGGGCGCCCGAAGGTCCTCCGGAGGCCCGGCATTCTGCACGCTTC
AAAAGCGCACGTCTGCCGCGCTGTTCTCCTCTTCCTCATCTCCGGGCCTTTCGACTCTAGACACGTGTTG
ACAATTAATCATCGGCATAGTATATCGGCATAGTATAATACGACAAGGTGAGGAACTAAACCATGGTGAG
CAAGGGCGAGGAGCTGTTCACCGGGGTGGTGCCCATCCTGGTCGAGCTGGACGGCGACGTAAACGGCCAC
AAGTTCAGCGTGTCCGGCGAGGGCGAGGGCGATGCCACCTACGGCAAGCTGACCCTGAAGTTCATCTGCA
CCACCGGCAAGCTGCCCGTGCCCTGGCCCACCCTCGTGACCACCTTCACCTACGGCGTGCAGTGCTTCGC
CCGCTACCCCGACCACATGAAGCAGCACGACTTCTTCAAGTCCGCCATGCCCGAAGGCTACGTCCAGGAG
CGCACCATCTTCTTCAAGGACGACGGCAACTACAAGACCCGCGCCGAGGTGAAGTTCGAGGGCGACACCC
TGGTGAACCGCATCGAGCTGAAGGGCATCGACTTCAAGGAGGACGGCAACATCCTGGGGCACAAGCTGGA
GTACAACTACAACAGCCACAAGGTCTATATCACCGCCGACAAGCAGAAGAACGGCATCAAGGTGAACTTC
AAGACCCGCCACAACATCGAGGACGGCAGCGTGCAGCTCGCCGACCACTACCAGCAGAACACCCCCATCG
GCGACGGCCCCGTGCTGCTGCCCGACAACCACTACCTGAGCACCCAGTCCGCCCTGAGCAAAGACCCCAA
CGAGAAGCGCGATCACATGGTCCTGCTGGAGTTCGTGACCGCCGCCGGGATCACTCTCGGCATGGACGAG
CTGTACAAGGCCAAGCCTTTGTCTCAAGAAGAATCCACCCTCATTGAAAGAGCAACGGCTACAATCAACA
GCATCCCCATCTCTGAAGACTACAGCGTCGCCAGCGCAGCTCTCTCTAGCGACGGCCGCATCTTCACTGG
TGTCAATGTATATCATTTTACTGGGGGACCTTGTGCAGAACTCGTGGTGCTGGGCACTGCTGCTGCTGCG
GCAGCTGGCAACCTGACTTGTATCGTCGCGATCGGAAATGAGAACAGGGGCATCTTGAGCCCCTGCGGAC
GGTGCCGACAGGTGCTTCTCGATCTGCATCCTGGGATCAAAGCCATAGTGAAGGACAGTGATGGACAGCC
GACGGCAGTTGGGATTCGTGAATTGCTGCCCTCTGGTTATGTGTGGGAGGGCTAAGCACTTCGTGGCCGA
GGAGCAGGACTGACACGTGCTACGAGATTTCGATTCCACCGCCGCCTTCTATGAAAGGTTGGGCTTCGGA
ATCGTTTTCCGGGACGCCGGCTGGATGATCCTCCAGCGCGGGGATCTCATGCTGGAGTTCTTCGCCCACC
CCAACTTGTTTATTGCAGCTTATAATGGTTACAAATAAAGCAATAGCATCACAAATTTCACAAATAAAGC
ATTTTTTTCACTGCATTCTAGTTGTGGTTTGTCCAAACTCATCAATGTATCTTATCATGTCTGTATACCG
TCGACCTCTAGCTAGAGCTTGGCGTAATCATGGTCATAGCTGTTTCCTGTGTGAAATTGTTATCCGCTCA
CAATTCCACACAACATACGAGCCGGAAGCATAAAGTGTAAAGCCTGGGGTGCCTAATGAGTGAGCTAACT
CACATTAATTGCGTTGCGCTCACTGCCCGCTTTCCAGTCGGGAAACCTGTCGTGCCAGCTGCATTAATGA
ATCGGCCAACGCGCGGGGAGAGGCGGTTTGCGTATTGGGCGCTCTTCCGCTTCCTCGCTCACTGACTCGC
TGCGCTCGGTCGTTCGGCTGCGGCGAGCGGTATCAGCTCACTCAAAGGCGGTAATACGGTTATCCACAGA
ATCAGGGGATAACGCAGGAAAGAACATGTGAGCAAAAGGCCAGCAAAAGGCCAGGAACCGTAAAAAGGCC
GCGTTGCTGGCGTTTTTCCATAGGCTCCGCCCCCCTGACGAGCATCACAAAAATCGACGCTCAAGTCAGA
GGTGGCGAAACCCGACAGGACTATAAAGATACCAGGCGTTTCCCCCTGGAAGCTCCCTCGTGCGCTCTCC
TGTTCCGACCCTGCCGCTTACCGGATACCTGTCCGCCTTTCTCCCTTCGGGAAGCGTGGCGCTTTCTCAT
AGCTCACGCTGTAGGTATCTCAGTTCGGTGTAGGTCGTTCGCTCCAAGCTGGGCTGTGTGCACGAACCCC
CCGTTCAGCCCGACCGCTGCGCCTTATCCGGTAACTATCGTCTTGAGTCCAACCCGGTAAGACACGACTT
ATCGCCACTGGCAGCAGCCACTGGTAACAGGATTAGCAGAGCGAGGTATGTAGGCGGTGCTACAGAGTTC
TTGAAGTGGTGGCCTAACTACGGCTACACTAGAAGAACAGTATTTGGTATCTGCGCTCTGCTGAAGCCAG
TTACCTTCGGAAAAAGAGTTGGTAGCTCTTGATCCGGCAAACAAACCACCGCTGGTAGCGGTGGTTTTTT
TGTTTGCAAGCAGCAGATTACGCGCAGAAAAAAAGGATCTCAAGAAGATCCTTTGATCTTTTCTACGGGG
TCTGACGCTCAGTGGAACGAAAACTCACGTTAAGGGATTTTGGTCATGAGATTATCAAAAAGGATCTTCA
CCTAGATCCTTTTAAATTAAAAATGAAGTTTTAAATCAATCTAAAGTATATATGAGTAAACTTGGTCTGA
CAGTTACCAATGCTTAATCAGTGAGGCACCTATCTCAGCGATCTGTCTATTTCGTTCATCCATAGTTGCC
TGACTCCCCGTCGTGTAGATAACTACGATACGGGAGGGCTTACCATCTGGCCCCAGTGCTGCAATGATAC
CGCGAGACCCACGCTCACCGGCTCCAGATTTATCAGCAATAAACCAGCCAGCCGGAAGGGCCGAGCGCAG
AAGTGGTCCTGCAACTTTATCCGCCTCCATCCAGTCTATTAATTGTTGCCGGGAAGCTAGAGTAAGTAGT
TCGCCAGTTAATAGTTTGCGCAACGTTGTTGCCATTGCTACAGGCATCGTGGTGTCACGCTCGTCGTTTG
GTATGGCTTCATTCAGCTTCGGTTCCCAACGATCAAGGCGAGTTACATGATCCCCCATGTTGTGCAAAAA
AGCGGTTAGCTCCTTCGGTCCTCCGATCGTTGTCAGAAGTAAGTTGGCCGCAGTGTTATCACTCATGGTT
ATGGCAGCACTGCATAATTCTCTTACTGTCATGCCATCCGTAAGATGCTTTTCTGTGACTGGTGAGTACT
CAACCAAGTCATTCTGAGAATAGTGTATGCGGCGACCGAGTTGCTCTTGCCCGGCGTCAATACGGGATAA
TACCGCGCCACATAGCAGAACTTTAAAAGTGCTCATCATTGGAAAACGTTCTTCGGGGCGAAAACTCTCA
AGGATCTTACCGCTGTTGAGATCCAGTTCGATGTAACCCACTCGTGCACCCAACTGATCTTCAGCATCTT
TTACTTTCACCAGCGTTTCTGGGTGAGCAAAAACAGGAAGGCAAAATGCCGCAAAAAAGGGAATAAGGGC
GACACGGAAATGTTGAATACTCATACTCTTCCTTTTTCAATATTATTGAAGCATTTATCAGGGTTATTGT
CTCATGAGCGGATACATATTTGAATGTATTTAGAAAAATAAACAAATAGGGGTTCCGCGCACATTTCCCC
GAAAAGTGCCACCTGACGTC
